>Addgene plasmid #196930 | miR21-IRE-TREAT | addgene full sequence | sequence record 387481 | Addgene NGS Result
GCGTAATCATGGTCATAGCTGTTTCCTGTGTGAAATTGTTATCCGCTCACAATTCCACACAACATACGAG
CCGGAAGCATAAAGTGTAAAGCCTGGGGTGCCTAATGAGTGAGCTAACTCACATTAATTGCGTTGCGCTC
ACTGCCCGCTTTCCAGTCGGGAAACCTGTCGTGCCAGCTGCATTAATGAATCGGCCAACGCGCGGGGAGA
GGCGGTTTGCGTATTGGGCGCTCTTCCGCTTCCTCGCTCACTGACTCGCTGCGCTCGGTCGTTCGGCTGC
GGCGAGCGGTATCAGCTCACTCAAAGGCGGTAATACGGTTATCCACAGAATCAGGGGATAACGCAGGAAA
GAACATGTGAGCAAAAGGCCAGCAAAAGGCCAGGAACCGTAAAAAGGCCGCGTTGCTGGCGTTTTTCCAT
AGGCTCCGCCCCCCTGACGAGCATCACAAAAATCGACGCTCAAGTCAGAGGTGGCGAAACCCGACAGGAC
TATAAAGATACCAGGCGTTTCCCCCTGGAAGCTCCCTCGTGCGCTCTCCTGTTCCGACCCTGCCGCTTAC
CGGATACCTGTCCGCCTTTCTCCCTTCGGGAAGCGTGGCGCTTTCTCATAGCTCACGCTGTAGGTATCTC
AGTTCGGTGTAGGTCGTTCGCTCCAAGCTGGGCTGTGTGCACGAACCCCCCGTTCAGCCCGACCGCTGCG
CCTTATCCGGTAACTATCGTCTTGAGTCCAACCCGGTAAGACACGACTTATCGCCACTGGCAGCAGCCAC
TGGTAACAGGATTAGCAGAGCGAGGTATGTAGGCGGTGCTACAGAGTTCTTGAAGTGGTGGCCTAACTAC
GGCTACACTAGAAGAACAGTATTTGGTATCTGCGCTCTGCTGAAGCCAGTTACCTTCGGAAAAAGAGTTG
GTAGCTCTTGATCCGGCAAACAAACCACCGCTGGTAGCGGTGGTTTTTTTGTTTGCAAGCAGCAGATTAC
GCGCAGAAAAAAAGGATCTCAAGAAGATCCTTTGATCTTTTCTACGGGGTCTGACGCTCAGTGGAACGAA
AACTCACGTTAAGGGATTTTGGTCATGAGATTATCAAAAAGGATCTTCACCTAGATCCTTTTAAATTAAA
AATGAAGTTTTAAATCAATCTAAAGTATATATGAGTAAACTTGGTCTGACAGTTACCAATGCTTAATCAG
TGAGGCACCTATCTCAGCGATCTGTCTATTTCGTTCATCCATAGTTGCCTGACTCCCCGTCGTGTAGATA
ACTACGATACGGGAGGGCTTACCATCTGGCCCCAGTGCTGCAATGATACCGCGAGACCCACGCTCACCGG
CTCCAGATTTATCAGCAATAAACCAGCCAGCCGGAAGGGCCGAGCGCAGAAGTGGTCCTGCAACTTTATC
CGCCTCCATCCAGTCTATTAATTGTTGCCGGGAAGCTAGAGTAAGTAGTTCGCCAGTTAATAGTTTGCGC
AACGTTGTTGCCATTGCTACAGGCATCGTGGTGTCACGCTCGTCGTTTGGTATGGCTTCATTCAGCTCCG
GTTCCCAACGATCAAGGCGAGTTACATGATCCCCCATGTTGTGCAAAAAAGCGGTTAGCTCCTTCGGTCC
TCCGATCGTTGTCAGAAGTAAGTTGGCCGCAGTGTTATCACTCATGGTTATGGCAGCACTGCATAATTCT
CTTACTGTCATGCCATCCGTAAGATGCTTTTCTGTGACTGGTGAGTACTCAACCAAGTCATTCTGAGAAT
AGTGTATGCGGCGACCGAGTTGCTCTTGCCCGGCGTCAATACGGGATAATACCGCGCCACATAGCAGAAC
TTTAAAAGTGCTCATCATTGGAAAACGTTCTTCGGGGCGAAAACTCTCAAGGATCTTACCGCTGTTGAGA
TCCAGTTCGATGTAACCCACTCGTGCACCCAACTGATCTTCAGCATCTTTTACTTTCACCAGCGTTTCTG
GGTGAGCAAAAACAGGAAGGCAAAATGCCGCAAAAAAGGGAATAAGGGCGACACGGAAATGTTGAATACT
CATACTCTTCCTTTTTCAATATTATTGAAGCATTTATCAGGGTTATTGTCTCATGAGCGGATACATATTT
GAATGTATTTAGAAAAATAAACAAATAGGGGTTCCGCGCACATTTCCCCGAAAAGTGCCACCTGACGTCT
AAGAAACCATTATTATCATGACATTAACCTATAAAAATAGGCGTATCACGAGGCCCTTTCGTCTCGCGCG
TTTCGGTGATGACGGTGAAAACCTCTGACACATGCAGCTCCCGGAGACGGTCACAGCTTGTCTGTAAGCG
GATGCCGGGAGCAGACAAGCCCGTCAGGGCGCGTCAGCGGGTGTTGGCGGGTGTCGGGGCTGGCTTAACT
ATGCGGCATCAGAGCAGATTGTACTGAGAGTGCACCATATGCGGTGTGAAATACCGCACAGATGCGTAAG
GAGAAAATACCGCATCAGGCGCCATTCGCCATTCAGGCTGCGCAACTGTTGGGAAGGGCGATCGGTGCGG
GCCTCTTCGCTATTACGCCAGCTGGCGAAAGGGGGATGTGCTGCAAGGCGATTAAGTTGGGTAACGCCAG
GGTTTTCCCAGTCACGACGTTGTAAAACGACGGCCAGTGAATTAATTCCAAGCTAAGTGAAAGACTCTGT
CTCAAAAACCAACCTGACACCTGAGCCGGAGCGTTGCCTCTCACTACCATAAATATATATACACAACACA
CACACACACACACACACACACACACACACACACACACACACAATCATACACATAAACACAATCACACACA
CACACATGCACAATCACACACACACAATCACACACAAACATACATACACACAATCACACACAACCATACA
CACATATACACAATCACACACACAAACACAATCACACACACACACATCAATCAATCAATCAATCAATATA
CCAAAAATGATAGCTCATACCTGTAATCTTAGATGTGGGAAGGCTAAAACAGCAGGCTACCCATGACTTC
AAGGTCACCCTGGGTTACAGAGTAGCTAATAGTCTAGCTTGAACTATAGTGTAGGATCTTTAAAAAAAAA
TTAACCAACCAACCAACAAACAAACAAACAAACAACAACAACAACAAATGGAAGACAGAGGACAAAAAAA
AATAAAAGAAAAAGTAGAAAGCCAATGGAGATACTATCTTAAAATTAGAAATATTTATGACACATTCTGA
ATACTCCATGTTTATTTCAAGGAAGCCAATGTAACTTTAAGTACTATGGCCATTTAATGTAAATACTTAA
GAAAAAAAACCAAATTAATTTTGATACATGCTGCATGTGAAAGACCCCCGCTGACGGGTAGTCAATCACT
CAGAGGAGACCCTCTCAAGGAACAGCGAGACCACAAGTCGGATGCAACTGCAAGAGGGTTTATTGGATAC
ACGGGTACCCGGGCGACTCAGTCAATCGGAGGACTGGCGCCCCGAGTGAGGGGTTGTGGGCTCGAGCTCG
GGGAGCAGAAGCGCGCGAACAGAAGTCGAGCTAGCTTGCCAAACCTACAGGTGGGGTCTTTCATTCCCCC
CTTTTTCTGGAGACTAAATAAAATCTTTTATTTTATCTATGGCTCGTACTCTATAGGCTTCAGCTGGTGA
TATTGTTGAGTCAAAACTAGAGCCTGGACCACTGATATCCTGTCTTTAACAAATTGGACTAATCCGGATC
TGAAGTTCCTATACTTTCTAGAGAATAGGAACTTCGGAATAGGAACTTCGCGGCCAGATCTTTTGCGGCC
GCTTTGGGCCGGCCGAATTCTTTACTCCCTATCAGTGATAGAGAACGTATGAAGAGTTTACTCCCTATCA
GTGATAGAGAACGTATGCAGACTTTACTCCCTATCAGTGATAGAGAACGTATAAGGAGTTTACTCCCTAT
CAGTGATAGAGAACGTATGACCAGTTTACTCCCTATCAGTGATAGAGAACGTATCTACAGTTTACTCCCT
ATCAGTGATAGAGAACGTATATCCAGTTTACTCCCTATCAGTGATAGAGAACGTATAAAGCTTTAGGCGT
GTACGGTGGGCGCCTATAAAAGCAGAGCTCGTTTAGTGAACCGTCAGATCGCCTGCTTCCAGACGTTCTT
CGCCGAGAGTCGTCGGGGTTTCCTGCTTCAACAGTGCTTGGACGGAACCCGGCGCTCGTTCCCCACCCCG
GCCGGCCGCCCATAGCCAGCCCTCCGTCACCTCTTCACCGCACCCTCGGACTGCCCCAAGGCCCCCGCCG
CCGCTCCAGCGCCGCGCAGCCACCGCCGCCGCCGCCGCCTCTCCTTAGTCGCCGCCATGATGGCTTCCAA
GGTGTACGACCCCGAGCAACGCAAACGCATGATCACTGGGCCTCAGTGGTGGGCTCGCTGCAAGCAAATG
AACGTGCTGGACTCCTTCATCAACTACTATGATTCCGAGAAGCACGCCGAGAACGCCGTGATTTTTCTGC
ATGGTAACGCTGCCTCCAGCTACCTGTGGAGGCACGTCGTGCCTCACATCGAGCCCGTGGCTAGATGCAT
CATCCCTGATCTGATCGGAATGGGTAAGTCCGGCAAGAGCGGGAATGGCTCATATCGCCTCCTGGATCAC
TACAAGTACCTCACCGCTTGGTTCGAGCTGCTGAACCTTCCAAAGAAAATCATCTTTGTGGGCCACGACT
GGGGGGCTTGTCTGGCCTTTCACTACTCCTACGAGCACCAAGACAAGATCAAGGCCATCGTCCATGCTGA
GAGTGTCGTGGACGTGATCGAGTCCTGGGACGAGTGGCCTGACATCGAGGAGGATATCGCCCTGATCAAG
AGCGAAGAGGGCGAGAAAATGGTGCTTGAGAATAACTTCTTCGTCGAGACCATGCTCCCAAGCAAGATCA
TGCGGAAACTGGAGCCTGAGGAGTTCGCTGCCTACCTGGAGCCATTCAAGGAGAAGGGCGAGGTTAGACG
GCCTACCCTCTCCTGGCCTCGCGAGATCCCTCTCGTTAAGGGAGGCAAGCCCGACGTCGTCCAGATTGTC
CGCAACTACAACGCCTACCTTCGGGCCAGCGACGATCTGCCTAAGATGTTCATCGAGTCCGACCCTGGGT
TCTTTTCCAACGCTATTGTCGAGGGAGCTAAGAAGTTCCCTAACACCGAGTTCGTGAAGGTGAAGGGCCT
CCACTTCAGCCAGGAGGACGCTCCAGATGAAATGGGTAAGTACATCAAGAGCTTCGTGGAGCGCGTGCTG
AAGAACGAGCAGTAAGGGCCAGGGAAGAACTGATCGCCGTGTAACCGCGGAGTTGTTCAGAGACATAAGC
TATCGGAAGTTGTTCAGAGACATAAGCTAGGCCTAGTTGTTCAGAGACATAAGCTACCGCGGCGCGCGCG
GGATCCGGATCCAACCTACAAAAGATCCTACCTGCAAAGCACCAGAGGATATGGCCTCGGTGCCTCAGCA
TCTTCAGATGTGCTGTCACTGTCCAATCTTCAAGCCAGCAGAGCATATGGGCTCGCTGGCTCCACTGTCA
TTACAGTGGACCTGATCTTCTCCAATCAAAGGAGCAGAGGATATGGCCTCGCTCCCTCCGACTACATCAG
GCTGGAAGTGACATCCATCATTCATCCCAGCAGAGCATATGGGCTCGCTGGGACCACAGCATGCCTCGAA
GTGCTGAGAGACTATCATCAAACCGACAGAGGATATGGCCTCGTCGGCTCCTACTCCCTCCTGGTGGAAT
ACTTCTCCACTCTTCAACCCAGCAGAGCATATGGGCTCGCTGGGTCCATCAGAGATACAAGATCTCTCGA
CAGATCCTACCTGCAAAGCACCAGAGGATATGGCCTCGGTGCCTCAGCATCTTCAGATGTGCTGTCACTG
TCCAATCTTCAAGCCAGCAGAGCATATGGGCTCGCTGGCTCCACTGTCATTACAGTGGACCTGATCTTCT
CCAATCAAAGGAGCAGAGGATATGGCCTCGCTCCCTCCGACTACATCAGGCTGGAAGTGACATCCATCAT
TCATCCCAGCAGAGCATATGGGCTCGCTGGGACCACAGCATGCCTCGAAGTGCTGAGAGACTATCATCAA
ACCGACAGAGGATATGGCCTCGTCGGCTCCTACTCCCTCCTGGTGGAATACTTCTCCACTCTTCAACCCA
GCAGAGCATATGGGCTCGCTGGGTCCATCAGAGATACAAGATCTCTCGACAGATCCTACCTGCAAAGCAC
CAGAGGATATGGCCTCGGTGCCTCAGCATCTTCAGATGTGCTGTCACTGTCCAATCTTCAAGCCAGCAGA
GCATATGGGCTCGCTGGCTCCACTGTCATTACAGTGGACCTGATCTTCTCCAATCAAAGGAGCAGAGGAT
ATGGCCTCGCTCCCTCCGACTACATCAGGCTGGAAGTGACATCCATCATTCATCCCAGCAGAGCATATGG
GCTCGCTGGGACCACAGCATGCCTCGAAGTGCTGAGAGACTATCATCAAACCGACAGAGGATATGGCCTC
GTCGGCTCCTACTCCCTCCTGGTGGAATACTTCTCCACTCTTCAACCCAGCAGAGCATATGGGCTCGCTG
GGTCCATCAGAGATACAAGATCTCTCGACAGATCCTACCTGCAAAGCACCAGAGGATATGGCCTCGGTGC
CTCAGCATCTTCAGATGTGCTGTCACTGTCCAATCTTCAAGCCAGCAGAGCATATGGGCTCGCTGGCTCC
ACTGTCATTACAGTGGACCTGATCTTCTCCAATCAAAGGAGCAGAGGATATGGCCTCGCTCCCTCCGACT
ACATCAGGCTGGAAGTGACATCCATCATTCATCCCAGCAGAGCATATGGGCTCGCTGGGACCACAGCATG
CCTCGAAGTGCTGAGAGACTATCATCAAACCGACAGAGGATATGGCCTCGTCGGCTCCTACTCCCTCCTG
GTGGAATACTTCTCCACTCTTCAACCCAGCAGAGCATATGGGCTCGCTGGGTCCATCAGAGATACAAGAT
CTCTCGAGCCGCGGTGCGTAAGTCTGTTAACAGAATGCTGCATACGCTGAGTACTTCGAAATGTCATCCT
CTGTCTGACACTGAACGTAATCCAGACGCGTAAGTCAGGCCGGAAAATTCCCGCCACCGGAAGTTGAGTA
GACGGTGCTGCCTGCGACTCAACCCCAGGAGGACTGGGTGAACAAAGCTGCGAAGTGATCCATGTAAGCC
CTCAGAACCGTCTCGGAAAGAGGACCCCACATGTTGTAGCTTCAAGGCCCAATGTCAGACCACGCCATGG
CGTGCCACTCTGCGGAGAGTGCAGTCTGCGACAGTGCCCCAGGAGGACTGGGTGAGGATCCTACCTACAA
ACGGCACGAGCATCAGCCGTGCCGCCCAGCATCTTCATCACTGTCCAATCTTCAAGCGTGCACGATCACG
GCACGCTCCACTGTCATTACAGTCTTATCCAATCAAACTCCAGCAGCATCAGCGCTGGAGCTCCGACTAC
ATCAGGACATCCATCATTCAACGCTCGACGATCACGCGAGCGTCCACAGCATGCCTCAGACACTATCATC
AAACGGCTGCACGATCACGGCAGCCGCTCCTACTGCCTCTACGTTATCGACTCTTCTGCGACGAGCATCA
GCCGTCGCAACATCGGACATACCAGATCCTACCTACAAACGGCACGAGCATCAGCCGTGCCGCCCAGCAT
CTTCATCACTGTCCAATCTTCAAGCGTGCACGATCACGGCACGCTCCACTGTCATTACAGTCTTATCCAA
TCAAACTCCAGCAGCATCAGCGCTGGAGCTCCGACTACATCAGGACATCCATCATTCAACGCTCGACGAT
CACGCGAGCGTCCACAGCATGCCTCAGACACTATCATCAAACGGCTGCACGATCACGGCAGCCGCTCCTA
CTGCCTCTACGTTATCGACTCTTCTGCGACGAGCATCAGCCGTCGCAACATCGGACATACCAGATCCTAC
CTACAAACGGCACGAGCATCAGCCGTGCCGCCCAGCATCTTCATCACTGTCCAATCTTCAAGCGTGCACG
ATCACGGCACGCTCCACTGTCATTACAGTCTTATCCAATCAAACTCCAGCAGCATCAGCGCTGGAGCTCC
GACTACATCAGGACATCCATCATTCAACGCTCGACGATCACGCGAGCGTCCACAGCATGCCTCAGACACT
ATCATCAAACGGCTGCACGATCACGGCAGCCGCTCCTACTGCCTCTACGTTATCGACTCTTCTGCGACGA
GCATCAGCCGTCGCAACATCGGACATACCAGATCCTACCTACAAACGGCACGAGCATCAGCCGTGCCGCC
CAGCATCTTCATCACTGTCCAATCTTCAAGCGTGCACGATCACGGCACGCTCCACTGTCATTACAGTCTT
ATCCAATCAAACTCCAGCAGCATCAGCGCTGGAGCTCCGACTACATCAGGACATCCATCATTCAACGCTC
GACGATCACGCGAGCGTCCACAGCATGCCTCAGACACTATCATCAAACGGCTGCACGATCACGGCAGCCG
CTCCTACTGCCTCTACGTTATCGACTCTTCTGCGACGAGCATCAGCCGTCGCAACATCGGACATACCAGA
TCTTCAATCGATTTCGCGCGGGATCCAGACCACCTCCCCTGCGAGCTAAGCTGGACAGCCAATGACGGGT
AAGAGAGTGACATTTTTCACTAACCTAAGACAGGAGGGCCGTCAGAGCTACTGCCTAATCCAAAGACGGG
TAAAAGTGATAAAAATGTATCACTCCAACCTAAGACAGGCGCAGCTTCCGAGGGATTTGAGATCCAGACA
TGATAAGATACATTGATGAGTTTGGACAAACCAAAACTAGAATGCAGTGAAAAAAATGCCTTATTTGTGA
AATTTGTGATGCTATTGCCTTATTTGTAACCATTATAAGCTGCAATAAACAAGTTAACAACAACAATTGC
ATTCATTTTATGTTTCAGGTTCAGGGGGAGGTGTGGGAGGTTTTTTAAAGCAAGTAAAACCTCTACAAAT
GTGGTATGGCTGATTATGATCTGAAGTTCCTATACTATTTGAAGAATAGGAACTTCGGAATAGGAACTTC
GGATCTCATATGGCCATATGGGGGCGCCTAGAGAAGGAGTGAGGGCTGGATAAAGGGAGGATCGAGGCGG
GGTCGAACGAGGAGGTTCAAGGGGGAGAGACGGGGCGGATGGAGGAAGAGGAGGCGGAGGCTTAGGGTGT
ACAAAGGGCTTGACCCAGGGAGGGGGGTCAAAAGCCAAGGCTTCCCAGGTCACGATGTAGGGGACCTGGT
CTGGGTGTCCATGCGGGCCAGGTGAAAAGACCTTGATCTTAACCTGGGTGATGAGGTCTCGGTTAAAGGT
GCCGTCTCGCGGCCATCCGACGTTAAAGGTTGGCCATTCTGCAGAGCAGAAGGTAACCCAACGTCTCTTC
TTGACATCTACCGACTGGTTGTGAGCGATCCGCTCGACATCTTTCCAGTGACCTAAGGTCAAACTTAAGG
GAGTGGTAACAGGCTAGCCCGGGCCCATATTTTCAGACAAATACAGAAACACAGTCAGACAGAGACAACA
CAGAACGATGCTGCAGCAGACAAGACGCGCGGCGCGGCTTCGGTCCCAAACCGAAAGCAAAAATTCAGAC
GGAGGCGGGAACTGTTTTAGGTTCTCGTCTCCTACCAGAACCACATATCCCTCCTCTAAGGGGGGTGCAC
CAAAGAGTCCTAAACGATCGGGATTTTAGGACTCAGGTCGGGCCACAAAAACGGCCCCCGAAGTCCCTGG
GACGTCTCCCAGGGTTGCGGCCGGGTGTTCCGAACTCGTCAGTTCCACCACGGGTCCGCCAGATACAGAG
CTAGTTAGCTAACTAGTACCGACGCAGGCGCATAAAATCAGTCATAGACACTAGACAATCGGACAGACAC
AGATAAGTTGCTGGCCAGCTTACCTCCCGGTGGTGGGTCGGTGGTCCCTGGGCAGGGGTCTCCCGATCCC
GGACGAGCCCCCAAATGAAAGACCCCCGCTGACGGGTAGTCAATCACTCAGAGGAGACCCTCCCAAGGAA
CAGCGAGACCACAAGTCGGATGCAACTGCAAGAGGGTTTATTGGATACACGGGTACCCGGGCGACTCAGT
CAATCGGAGGACTGGCGCGCCGAGTGAGGGGTTGTGGGCTCTTTTATTGAGCTCGGGGAGCAGAAGCGCG
CGAACAGAAGCGAGAAGCGAACTGATTGGTTAGTTCAAATAAGGCACAGGGTCATTTCAGGTCCTTGGGG
CACCCTGGAAACATCTGATGGTTCTCTAGAAACTGCTGAGGGCTGGACCGCATCTGGGGACCATCTGTTC
TTGGCCCTGAGCCGGGGCAGGAACTGCTTACCACAGATATCCTGTTTGGCCCATATTCAGCTGTTCCATC
TGTTCTTGGCCCTGAGCCGGGGCAGGAACTGCTTACCACAGATATCCTGTTTGGCCCATATTCAGCTGTT
CCATCTGTTCCTGACCTTGATCTGAACTTTTCTATTCTCAGTTATGTATTTTTCCATGCCTTGCAAAATG
GCGTTACTTAAGCTAGCTTGCCAAACCTACAGGTGGGGTCTTTCACATGTATATGTCAAAAATAAAAATC
AACTAATTGACTAGTAATTAATATGACTGGCATAATGGGAAATTGATCCTGACAGATGCAAACTGGCTTC
TCAGCAGCGCATTTATGTTGTCAACTGAGGAAGGAAACGTTAATGACAGAAACTCTAAGTAATTTCCACG
TTTATCTATTTTTATTTATACTAGCTTTGGTAACAGGAATATTGCAGCATTCATGCACATTGAAACCCTT
ATGAAATAAAAACATCTGTGCATTTAAAATGGAATTAACATTTTAAATGTTAAAAAAAGCTGGCTTAGCT
TCCCCCCGCCCCCTAGGGCATAGAACAAGTCAAATGCTTTATATATTTGAGTTTGGGATGTATTAGGAAA
CTCCTAAGAGCAAAGCTAGCTTG
Features (pLannotate 1.2.2; 26 found; start..end, strand, type, name):
     34..56      -  protein_bind   lac operator (fragment): The lac repressor binds to the lac operator to inhibit transcription in E. coli. This inhibition can be relieved by adding lactose or isopropyl-β-D-thiogalactopyranoside (IPTG). lac repressor encoded by lacI
     60..90      -  promoter       lac promoter: promoter for the E. coli lac operon
    105..126     -  protein_bind   CAP binding site: CAP binding activates transcription in the presence of cAMP. E. coli catabolite activator protein
    139..231     -  CDS            lacI (fragment): lac repressor; lacI; The lac repressor binds to the lac operator to inhibit transcription in E. coli. This inhibition can be relieved by adding lactose or isopropyl-β-D-thiogalactopyranoside (IPTG).
    414..1002    -  rep_origin     ori: high-copy-number ColE1/pMB1/pBR322/pUC origin of replication
   1173..2033    -  CDS            AmpR: β-lactamase; bla; confers resistance to ampicillin, carbenicillin, and related antibiotics
   2034..2138    -  promoter       AmpR promoter: bla
   2233..2268    +  CDS            rop (fragment): Rop protein, which maintains plasmids at low copy number; rop
   2370..2469    +  misc_feature   bom (fragment): basis of mobility region from pBR322
   2475..2632    -  CDS            lacZα (fragment): LacZα fragment of β-galactosidase; lacZ fragment
   3328..3525    -  LTR            3' LTR (ΔU3) (fragment): self-inactivating 3' long terminal repeat (LTR) from Moloney murine leukemia virus
   3529..3565    -  LTR            3' LTR (ΔU3) (fragment): self-inactivating 3' long terminal repeat (LTR) from Moloney murine leukemia virus
   3607..3704    -  CDS            env (fragment): murine leukemia virus gPr80 envelope polyprotein precursor; env; proteolytically cleaved into gp70SU and p15TM subunits
   3712..3759    -  protein_bind   FRT: FLP-mediated recombination occurs in the 8-bp core sequence TCTAGAAA (Turan and Bode, 2011). FLP recombinase from the Saccharomyces cerevisiae 2μ plasmid
   3801..4115    +  promoter       TRE3GV promoter (fragment): 3rd-generation Tet-responsive promoter that can be activated by binding of Tet-On® 3G, optimized for retroviral and lentiviral vectors
   4145..4179    +  ncRNA          IRE I: Accession: RF00037 - Iron response element I
   4293..4311    -  promoter       chicken β-actin promoter (fragment): contains a 21-bp deletion relative to the standard chicken β-actin promoter
   4330..5265    +  CDS            hRluc: Renilla luciferase human codon-optimized
   7100..7178    +  ncRNA          Flavi xrRNA: Accession: RF03547 - General Flavivirus exoribonuclease-resistant RNA element
   7258..7332    +  ncRNA          Flavivirus SLIV: Accession: RF01415 - Flavivirus 3'UTR stem loop IV
   8811..8945    -  polyA_signal   SV40 poly(A) signal: SV40 polyadenylation signal
   8968..9051    -  CDS            large T antigen (fragment): large T antigen from SV40 (simian virus 40)
   9123..9532    -  CDS            gag (truncated) (fragment): truncated Moloney murine leukemia virus (MMLV) gag gene lacking the start codon
   9622..9710    -  misc_feature   MESV Ψ (fragment): packaging signal of murine embryonic stem cell virus
   9762..9961    -  misc_feature   MMLV Ψ: packaging signal of Moloney murine leukemia virus (MMLV)
  10024..10615   -  LTR            LTR: long terminal repeat from Moloney murine leukemia virus
