[The description below was written by a language model from this plasmid's Addgene catalogue record and pLannotate feature annotations shown in this document.]
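Description:
miR21-IRE-TREAT is an 11 kb mammalian expression reporter plasmid built on the pSF4 backbone and designed for studying mRNA translation and decay, including by single-molecule imaging. It is propagated in E. coli at high copy from a ColE1/pUC-type origin with ampicillin selection through β-lactamase. The annotation also detects lac promoter/operator, lacZα, rop and bom fragments, which are residual cloning-vector sequences.

The payload is a transcription unit driven by a third-generation Tet-responsive promoter (TRE3G type), so expression depends on a Tet-On transactivator and doxycycline. An iron response element lies in the 5' leader, upstream of a human codon-optimized Renilla luciferase open reading frame. IREs in this position allow iron regulatory proteins to repress translation, giving control over whether the reporter mRNA is translated. According to the record, three miR-21 binding sites were inserted between the luciferase stop codon and the TREAT cassette of the parental IRE-TREAT reporter, placing the transcript under microRNA-mediated regulation. These sites are not called in the feature table. The 3' UTR contains flavivirus exoribonuclease-resistant RNA structures (xrRNA and stem-loop IV). Such elements stall 5'-to-3' exonucleases, which would let a degradation intermediate persist and be distinguished from intact transcripts. Large stretches on either side of these elements are unannotated, and the record does not state what they contain.

The cassette sits, in the opposite orientation, within Moloney murine leukemia virus sequences: a 5' LTR, packaging signals, truncated gag and a self-inactivating 3' LTR. An FRT site next to the promoter suggests FLP-mediated integration is possible, though the record does not specify the delivery route.
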