Addgene plasmid #196930: miR21-IRE-TREAT
Purpose: mir21 binding sites (3x) were integrated in between the stop codon and TREAT cassette in IRE-TREAT reporter.
Depositing lab: Jeffrey Chao. Publication: Single-molecule imaging reveals translation-dependent destabilization of mRNAs. Dave P, Roth G, Griesbach E, Mateju D, Hochstoeger T, Chao JA. Mol Cell. 2023 Feb 16;83(4):589-606.e6. doi: 10.1016/j.molcel.2023.01.013. Epub 2023 Feb 1. PubMed 36731471.
Backbone
  Vector backbone: pSF4
  Vector type: Mammalian Expression, Bacterial Expression
Growth in bacteria
  Bacterial resistance: Ampicillin, 100 μg/mL
  Growth temperature: 37°C
  Growth strain: NEB Stable
  Copy number: High Copy
Gene/Insert
  Gene/Insert name: Renilla luciferase
  Species: Renilla reniformis
  Insert size (bp): 930
Terms and licenses: Academic/Nonprofit Terms; Industry Terms: Not Available to Industry
How to cite: miR21-IRE-TREAT was a gift from Jeffrey Chao (Addgene plasmid # 196930 ; http://n2t.net/addgene:196930 ; RRID:Addgene_196930)
